>Addgene plasmid #30310 | pEGFP-C1-PRKAA2 | addgene full sequence | sequence record 200861 | Addgene NGS Result
CCTTTTGCTGGCCTTTTGCTCACATGTTCTTTCCTGCGTTATCCCCTGATTCTGTGGATAACCGTATTAC
CGCCATGCATTAGTTATTAATAGTAATCAATTACGGGGTCATTAGTTCATAGCCCATATATGGAGTTCCG
CGTTACATAACTTACGGTAAATGGCCCGCCTGGCTGACCGCCCAACGACCCCCGCCCATTGACGTCAATA
ATGACGTATGTTCCCATAGTAACGCCAATAGGGACTTTCCATTGACGTCAATGGGTGGAGTATTTACGGT
AAACTGCCCACTTGGCAGTACATCAAGTGTATCATATGCCAAGTACGCCCCCTATTGACGTCAATGACGG
TAAATGGCCCGCCTGGCATTATGCCCAGTACATGACCTTATGGGACTTTCCTACTTGGCAGTACATCTAC
GTATTAGTCATCGCTATTACCATGGTGATGCGGTTTTGGCAGTACATCAATGGGCGTGGATAGCGGTTTG
ACTCACGGGGATTTCCAAGTCTCCACCCCATTGACGTCAATGGGAGTTTGTTTTGGCACCAAAATCAACG
GGACTTTCCAAAATGTCGTAACAACTCCGCCCCATTGACGCAAATGGGCGGTAGGCGTGTACGGTGGGAG
GTCTATATAAGCAGAGCTGGTTTAGTGAACCGTCAGATCCGCTAGCGCTACCGGTCGCCACCATGGTGAG
CAAGGGCGAGGAGCTGTTCACCGGGGTGGTGCCCATCCTGGTCGAGCTGGACGGCGACGTAAACGGCCAC
AAGTTCAGCGTGTCCGGCGAGGGCGAGGGCGATGCCACCTACGGCAAGCTGACCCTGAAGTTCATCTGCA
CCACCGGCAAGCTGCCCGTGCCCTGGCCCACCCTCGTGACCACCCTGACCTACGGCGTGCAGTGCTTCAG
CCGCTACCCCGACCACATGAAGCAGCACGACTTCTTCAAGTCCGCCATGCCCGAAGGCTACGTCCAGGAG
CGCACCATCTTCTTCAAGGACGACGGCAACTACAAGACCCGCGCCGAGGTGAAGTTCGAGGGCGACACCC
TGGTGAACCGCATCGAGCTGAAGGGCATCGACTTCAAGGAGGACGGCAACATCCTGGGGCACAAGCTGGA
GTACAACTACAACAGCCACAACGTCTATATCATGGCCGACAAGCAGAAGAACGGCATCAAGGTGAACTTC
AAGATCCGCCACAACATCGAGGACGGCAGCGTGCAGCTCGCCGACCACTACCAGCAGAACACCCCCATCG
GCGACGGCCCCGTGCTGCTGCCCGACAACCACTACCTGAGCACCCAGTCCGCCCTGAGCAAAGACCCCAA
CGAGAAGCGCGATCACATGGTCCTGCTGGAGTTCGTGACCGCCGCCGGGATCACTCTCGGCATGGACGAG
CTGTACAAGTCCGGCCGGACTCAGATCTCGAGCTCAAGCTTCGAATTCAACATGGCTGAGAAGCAGAAGC
ACGACGGGCGTGTGAAGATCGGACACTACGTGCTGGGGGACACCCTGGGCGTCGGCACCTTCGGCAAAGT
GAAGATTGGAGAACATCAATTGACAGGCCATAAAGTGGCAGTTAAGATCTTAAATAGACAGAAGATTCGC
AGTTTAGATGTTGTTGGAAAAATAAAACGAGAAATTCAAAATCTTAAACTCTTTCGTCATCCTCATATTA
TCAAACTCTACCAAGTGATCAGCACTCCAACAGACTTTTTTATGGTAATGGAATATGTGTCTGGAGGTGA
ATTGTTCGACTACATCTGTAAACACGGGAGGGTTGAAGAGGTGGAAGCTCGCCGGCTCTTCCAGCAGATT
CTGTCTGCCGTGGACTACTGTCACAGGCACATGGTTGTCCACAGGGACCTGAAGCCAGAGAACGTGTTGC
TGGACGCCCAGATGAATGCTAAGATAGCTGACTTCGGACTCTCTAATATGATGTCAGATGGTGAATTTCT
ACGAACTAGCTGTGGATCGCCAAATTATGCAGCACCGGAGGTCATCTCAGGAAGGCTGTATGCGGGTCCT
GAGGTTGATATCTGGAGCTGTGGTGTTATCCTGTATGCCCTTCTCTGTGGCACCCTCCCGTTCGACGATG
AGCACGTGCCTACGCTCTTTAAGAAGATCCGAGGGGGTGTGTTCTACATCCCGGAGTATCTCAACCGTTC
TATTGCCACTCTGCTGATGCACATGCTGCAGGTGGACCCCTTGAAGCGAGCAACTATCAAAGACATACGA
GAGCATGAATGGTTTAAACAGGATTTGCCCAGTTACCTCTTTCCTGAAGACCCCTCCTATGATGCTAACG
TCATTGATGATGAGGCTGTGAAAGAAGTATGTGAAAAATTTGAGTGTACAGAATCAGAAGTGATGAACAG
TTTATACAGTGGTGACCCTCAAGACCAGCTCGCAGTGGCTTATCATCTCATCATTGACAATCGGAGAATA
ATGAACCAAGCCAGTGAGTTCTACCTCGCCTCCAGTCCTCCAACGGGTTCCTTCATGGACGATAGTGCCA
TGCATATTCCCCCCGGCCTGAAACCACATCCTGAAAGGATGCCACCTCTCATAGCAGACAGCCCCAAAGC
ACGCTGTCCACTGGATGCACTCAACACAACTAAGCCCAAATCTTTAGCTGTGAAAAAAGCCAAGTGGCAC
CTTGGGATCCGAAGCCAGAGCAAACCATACGACATTATGGCGGAGGTGTACCGAGCTATGAAGCAGCTGG
ACTTTGAATGGAAGGTAGTGAATGCATACCATCTTCGAGTAAGAAGAAAAAACCCAGTGACTGGCAATTA
CGTGAAAATGAGCTTACAGCTTTACCTGGTTGACAATCGGAGCTATCTTCTAGACTTTAAAAGCATCGAT
GATGAGGTGGTGGAGCAGAGGTCTGGTTCTTCAACACCTCAGCGCTCCTGTTCTGCTGCCGGCCTCCACA
GACCTCGGTCAAGTGTCGATTCCAGCACAGCCGAGAACCATTCACTGTCTGGCTCTCTCACTGGTTCTTT
GACTGGCAGCACTTTGTCCTCCGCTTCCCCGCGCCTGGGCAGTCATACCATGGATTTTTTTGAAATGTGC
GCCAGTCTTATCACTGCTTTAGCCCGTTGAGGATCCATAAAGGGCGAATTCCACATTGGGCTGCAGCCCG
GGATCCACCGGATCTAGATAACTGATCATAATCAGCCATACCACATTTGTAGAGGTTTTACTTGCTTTAA
AAAACCTCCCACACCTCCCCCTGAACCTGAAACATAAAATGAATGCAATTGTTGTTGTTAACTTGTTTAT
TGCAGCTTATAATGGTTACAAATAAAGCAATAGCATCACAAATTTCACAAATAAAGCATTTTTTTCACTG
CATTCTAGTTGTGGTTTGTCCAAACTCATCAATGTATCTTAACGCGTAAATTGTAAGCGTTAATATTTTG
TTAAAATTCGCGTTAAATTTTTGTTAAATCAGCTCATTTTTTAACCAATAGGCCGAAATCGGCAAAATCC
CTTATAAATCAAAAGAATAGACCGAGATAGGGT
[37 nt withheld, positions 3534-3570]
AAAGAACGTGGACTCCAACGTCAAAGG
[49 nt withheld, positions 3598-3646]
T
[91 nt withheld, positions 3648-3738]
G
[124 nt withheld, positions 3740-3863]
CAGGTGGCACTTTTCGGGGAAATGTGCGCGGAACCCCTATTTGTTTATTTTTCTAAATACATTCAAATAT
GTATCCGCTCATGAGACAATAACCCTGATAAATGCTTCAATAATATTGAAAAAGGAAGAGTCCTGAGGCG
GAAAGAACCAGCTGTGGAATGTGTGTCAGTTAGGGTGTGGAAAGTCCCCAGGCTCCCCAGCAGGCAGAAG
TATGCAAAGCATGCATCTCAATTAGTCAGCAACCAGGTGTGGAAAGTCCCCAGGCTCCCCAGCAGGCAGA
AGTATGCAAAGCATGCATCTCAATTAGTCAGCAACCATAGTCCCGCCCCTAACTCCGCCCATCCCGCCCC
TAACTCCGCCCAGTTCCGCCCATTCTCCGCCCCATGGCTGACTAATTTTTTTTATTTATGCAGAGGCCGA
GGCCGCCTCGGCCTCTGAGCTATTCCAGAAGTAGTGAGGAGGCTTTTTTGGAGGCCTAGGCTTTTGCAAA
GATCGATCAAGAGACAGGATGAGGATCGTTTCGCATGATTGAACAAGATGGATTGCACGCAGGTTCTCCG
GCCGCTTGGGTGGAGAGGCTATTCGGCTATGACTGGGCACAACAGACAATCGGCTGCTCTGATGCCGCCG
TGTTCCGGCTGTCAGCGCAGGGGCGCCCGGTTCTTTTTGTCAAGACCGACCTGTCCGGTGCCCTGAATGA
ACTGCAAGACGAGGCAGCGCGGCTATCGTGGCTGGCCACGACGGGCGTTCCTTGCGCAGCTGTGCTCGAC
GTTGTCACTGAAGCGGGAAGGGACTGGCTGCTATTGGGCGAAGTGCCGGGGCAGGATCTCCTGTCATCTC
ACCTTGCTCCTGCCGAGAAAGTATCCATCATGGCTGATGCAATGCGGCGGCTGCATACGCTTGATCCGGC
TACCTGCCCATTCGACCACCAAGCGAAACATCGCATCGAGCGAGCACGTACTCGGATGGAAGCCGGTCTT
GTCGATCAGGATGATCTGGACGAAGAGCATCAGGGGCTCGCGCCAGCCGAACTGTTCGCCAGGCTCAAGG
CGAGCATGCCCGACGGCGAGGATCTCGTCGTGACCCATGGCGATGCCTGCTTGCCGAATATCATGGTGGA
AAATGGCCGCTTTTCTGGATTCATCGACTGTGGCCGGCTGGGTGTGGCGGACCGCTATCAGGACATAGCG
TTGGCTACCCGTGATATTGCTGAAGAGCTTGGCGGCGAATGGGCTGACCGCTTCCTCGTGCTTTACGGTA
TCGCCGCTCCCGATTCGCAGCGCATCGCCTTCTATCGCCTTCTTGACGAGTTCTTCTGAGCGGGACTCTG
GGGTTCGAAATGACCGACCAAGCGACGCCCAACCTGCCATCACGAGATTTCGATTCCACCGCCGCCTTCT
ATGAAAGGTTGGGCTTCGGAATCGTTTTCCGGGACGCCGGCTGGATGATCCTCCAGCGCGGGGATCTCAT
GCTGGAGTTCTTCGCCCACCCTAGGGGGAGGCTAACTGAAACACGGAAGGAGACAATACCGGAAGGAACC
CGCGCTATGACGGCAATAAAAAGACAGAATAAAACGCACGGTGTTGGGTCGTTTGTTCATAAACGCGGGG
TTCGGTCCCAGGGCTGGCACTCTGTCGATACCCCACCGAGACCCCATTGGGGCCAATACGCCCGCGTTTC
TTCCTTTTCCCCACCCCACCCCCCAAGTTCGGGTGAAGGCCCAGGGCTCGCAGCCAACGTCGGGGCGGCA
GGCCCTGCCATAGCCTCAGGTTACTCATATATACTTTAGATTGATTTAAAACTTCATTTTTAATTTAAAA
GGATCTAGGTGAAGATCCTTTTTGATAATCTCATGACCAAAATCCCTTAACGTGAGTTTTCGTTCCACTG
AGCGTCAGACCCCGTAGAAAAGATCAAAGGATCTTCTTGAGATCCTTTTTTTCTGCGCGTAATCTGCTGC
TTGCAAACAAAAAAACCACCGCTACCAGCGGTGGTTTGTTTGCCGGATCAAGAGCTACCAACTCTTTTTC
CGAAGGTAACTGGCTTCAGCAGAGCGCAGATACCAAATACTGTTCTTCTAGTGTAGCCGTAGTTAGGCCA
CCACTTCAAGAACTCTGTAGCACCGCCTACATACCTCGCTCTGCTAATCCTGTTACCAGTGGCTGCTGCC
AGTGGCGATAAGTCGTGTCTTACCGGGTTGGACTCAAGACGATAGTTACCGGATAAGGCGCAGCGGTCGG
GCTGAACGGGGGGTTCGTGCACACAGCCCAGCTTGGAGCGAACGACCTACACCGAACTGAGATACCTACA
GCGTGAGCTATGAGAAAGCGCCACGCTTCCCGAAGGGAGAAAGGCGGACAGGTATCCGGTAAGCGGCAGG
GTCGGAACAGGAGAGCGCACGAGGGAGCTTCCAGGGGGAAACGCCTGGTATCTTTATAGTCCTGTCGGGT
TTCGCCACCTCTGACTTGAGCGTCGATTTTTGTGATGCTCGTCAGGGGGGCGGAGCCTATGGAAAAACGC
CAGCAACGCGGCCTTTTTACGGTTCCTGG
Features (pLannotate 1.2.2; 16 found; start..end, strand, type, name):
     14..73      +  rep_origin     RSF ori (fragment): Plasmids containing the RSF 1030 origin of replication can be propagated in E. coli cells that contain additional plasmids with compatible origins.
    141..444     +  enhancer       CMV enhancer: human cytomegalovirus immediate early enhancer
    445..648     +  promoter       CMV promoter: human cytomegalovirus (CMV) immediate early promoter
    693..1409    +  CDS            EGFP: EGFP is a basic (constitutively fluorescent) green fluorescent protein published in 1996, derived from Aequorea victoria. It is reported to be a rapidly-maturing weak dimer with moderate acid sensitivity.
   1415..1448    +  misc_feature   MCS (fragment): multiple cloning site
   1452..3107    +  CDS            Prkaa2: AAPK2_RAT - Also known as Ampk, Ampk2. Experimental evidence at protein level: Swiss-Prot protein existence level 1. Catalytic subunit of AMP-activated protein kinase (AMPK), an energy sensor protein kinase that plays a key role in regulating cellular energy metabolism. In response to reduction of intracellular ATP levels, AMPK activates energy-producing pathways and inhibits energy-consuming processes: inhibits protein, carbohydrate and lipid biosynthesis, as well as cell growth and proliferation. AMPK acts via direct phosphorylation of metabolic enzymes, and by longer-term effects via phosph
   3173..3257    +  CDS            large T antigen (fragment): large T antigen from SV40 (simian virus 40)
   3280..3401    +  polyA_signal   SV40 poly(A) signal: SV40 polyadenylation signal
   3435..3863    -  rep_origin     f1 ori (sequence partly withheld): f1 bacteriophage origin of replication; arrow indicates direction of (+) strand synthesis
   3890..3994    +  promoter       AmpR promoter: bla
   3996..4353    +  promoter       SV40 promoter: SV40 enhancer and early promoter
   4388..5182    +  CDS            NeoR/KanR: aminoglycoside phosphotransferase from Tn5; aph(3')-II (or nptII); confers resistance to neomycin, kanamycin, and G418 (Geneticin®)
   5203..5355    +  CDS            ble (fragment): BLE_KLEPN - Experimental evidence at protein level: Swiss-Prot protein existence level 1. Binding protein with a strong affinity to the bleomycin family of antibiotics. Binds to CL990; an antimitotic-antibiotic compound. From Klebsiella pneumoniae.
   5414..5461    +  polyA_signal   HSV TK poly(A) signal: herpes simplex virus thymidine kinase polyadenylation signal (Cole and Stacy, 1985)
   5552..5568    -  polyA_signal   bGH poly(A) signal (fragment): bovine growth hormone polyadenylation signal
   5790..6378    +  rep_origin     ori: high-copy-number ColE1/pMB1/pBR322/pUC origin of replication
