[The description below was written by a language model from this plasmid's Addgene catalogue record and pLannotate feature annotations shown in this document.]
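Description:
pEGFP-C1-PRKAA2 is a mammalian expression plasmid built on the Clontech pEGFP-C1 backbone, carrying the rat AMP-activated protein kinase α2 catalytic subunit fused to the C-terminus of EGFP. The sequenced construct is about 6.4 kb. It replicates in E. coli at high copy from a ColE1/pUC-type origin and also contains an f1 phage origin. A single Tn5 NeoR/KanR gene provides both selections. A bacterial (bla-type) promoter drives it for kanamycin resistance in E. coli, and the SV40 enhancer/early promoter drives it for G418 selection of transfected mammalian cells, with an HSV TK polyadenylation signal terminating the cassette. The short RSF ori, ble, bGH poly(A) and SV40 large T antigen fragments in the annotation are partial matches, most likely residual backbone sequence rather than functional parts.

The expression unit consists of the human CMV immediate-early enhancer and promoter, the EGFP coding sequence, a short remnant of the multiple cloning site that acts as a linker, and the roughly 1.65 kb Prkaa2 open reading frame inserted between XhoI and EcoRI, followed by the SV40 poly(A) signal. This produces a constitutively expressed, N-terminally GFP-tagged AMPKα2. The catalogue's Entrez Gene field lists Prkaa1 (AMPKα1), but the plasmid name, the insert name and the sequence annotation (rat AAPK2) all point to the α2 isoform. Part of the plasmid was derived from an earlier deposited plasmid. The associated study identified a nuclear export signal in the AMPK catalytic subunit, so the construct is suited to imaging the subcellular localisation and nucleocytoplasmic distribution of AMPKα2 in live or fixed mammalian cells.
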