Addgene plasmid #30310: pEGFP-C1-PRKAA2
Depositing lab: Jay Brenman. Depositing organization: University of North Carolina at Chapel Hill. Publication: Identification of a nuclear export signal in the catalytic subunit of AMP-activated protein kinase. Kazgan N, Williams T, Forsberg LJ, Brenman JE. Mol Biol Cell. 2010 Oct 1. 21(19):3433-42. 10.1091/mbc.E10-04-0347 PubMed 20685962.
Backbone
  Vector backbone: pEGFP-C1
  Backbone manufacturer: Clontech
  Backbone size w/o insert (bp): 4700
  Vector type: Mammalian Expression
  Selectable markers: Neomycin (select with G418)
Growth in bacteria
  Bacterial resistance: Kanamycin, 50 μg/mL
  Growth temperature: 37°C
  Growth strain: DH5alpha
  Copy number: High Copy
Gene/Insert
  Gene/Insert name: AMP-activated Protein Kinase α2 (alt names: AMPKα2; AMPK)
  Species: R. norvegicus (rat)
  Insert size (bp): 1650
  GenBank ID: NP_076481
  Entrez Gene: Prkaa1 (a.k.a. AMPKalpha1)
  Tag / fusion protein: GFP (N terminal on backbone)
  Cloning method: Restriction Enzyme; 5′ cloning site XhoI (not destroyed); 3′ cloning site EcoRI (not destroyed)
  Sequencing primers: 5′ N/A; 3′ N/A
Resource information
  A portion of this plasmid was derived from a plasmid made by: AddGene plasmid 15991
Terms and licenses: Academic/Nonprofit Terms; Industry Terms: Not Available to Industry
How to cite: pEGFP-C1-PRKAA2 was a gift from Jay Brenman (Addgene plasmid # 30310 ; http://n2t.net/addgene:30310 ; RRID:Addgene_30310)
