>Addgene plasmid #30310 | pEGFP-C1-PRKAA2 | addgene partial sequence | sequence record 35400 | 30310 with EGFP-C
TCCGGCCGGACTCAGATCTCGAGCTCAAGCTTCGAATTCAACATGGCTGAGAAGCAGAAGCACGACGGGC
GTGTGAAGATCGGACACTACGTGCTGGGGGACACCCTGGGCGTCGGCACCTTCGGCAAAGTGAAGATTGG
AGAACATCAATTGACAGGCCATAAAGTGGCAGTTAAGATCTTAAATAGACAGAAGATTCGCAGTTTAGAT
GTTGTTGGAAAAATAAAACGAGAAATTCAAAATCTTAAACTCTTTCGTCATCCTCATATTATCAAACTCT
ACCAAGTGATCAGCACTCCAACAGACTTTTTTATGGTAATGGAATATGTGTCTGGAGGTGAATTGTTCGA
CTACATCTGTAAACACGGGAGGGTTGAAGAGGTGGAAGCTCGCCGGCTCTTCCAGCAGATTCTGTCTGCC
GTGGACTACTGTCACAGGCACATGGTTGTCCACAGGGACCTGAAGCCAGAGAACGTGTTGCTGGACGCCC
AGATGAATGCTAAGATAGCTGACTTCGGACTCTCTAATATGATGTCAGATGGTGAATTTCTACGAACTAG
CTGTGGATCGCCAAATTATGCAGCACCGGAGGTCATCTCAGGAAGGCTGTATGCGGGTCCTGAGGTTGAT
ATCTGGAGCTGTGGTGTTATCCTGTATGCCCTTCTCTGTGGCACCCTCCCGTTCGACGATGAGCACGTGC
CTACGCTCTTTAAGAAGATCCGAGGGGGTGTGTTCTACATCCCGGAGTATCTCAACCGTTCTATTGCCAC
TCTGCTGATGCACATGCTGCAGGTGGACCCCTTGAAGCGAGCAACTATCAAAGACATACGAGAGCATGAA
TGGTTTAAACAGGATTTGCCCAGTTACCTCTTTCCTGAAGACCCCTCCTATGATGCTA
